Addgene plasmid #48661: SK-YFP-SPNM-B
Purpose: Bacterial SP and NM repression YFP reporter: protospacer B
Depositing lab: George Church. Depositing organization: Harvard Medical School. Publication: Orthogonal Cas9 proteins for RNA-guided gene regulation and editing. Esvelt KM, Mali P, Braff JL, Moosburner M, Yaung SJ, Church GM. Nat Methods. 2013 Sep 29. doi: 10.1038/nmeth.2681. PubMed 24076762.
Backbone
  Vector backbone: pSC101-kan
  Total vector size (bp): 4381
  Vector type: CRISPR
Growth in bacteria
  Bacterial resistance: Kanamycin, 50 μg/mL
  Growth temperature: 37°C
  Growth strain: DH5alpha
  Copy number: Unknown
Gene/Insert
  Gene/Insert name: SP/NM prototspacer B/PAM with reporter EYFP
  Species: Synthetic
  Insert size (bp): 750
  Promoter: lambda pR promoter
  Cloning method: Unknown
  Sequencing primers: 5′ Neo-R; 3′ rrnB-T1-term-Rev
Terms and licenses: Academic/Nonprofit Terms; Industry Terms: Not Available to Industry
How to cite: SK-YFP-SPNM-B was a gift from George Church (Addgene plasmid # 48661 ; http://n2t.net/addgene:48661 ; RRID:Addgene_48661)
