[The description below was written by a language model from this plasmid's Addgene catalogue record.]
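Description:
SK-YFP-SPNM-B is a bacterial CRISPR reporter plasmid of about 4.4 kb built on a pSC101-kan backbone. It is propagated in E. coli using the pSC101 origin implied by the backbone name and is selected with kanamycin. pSC101-type replicons are generally low copy, although the record lists the copy number as unknown. No feature table is provided, so the exact layout of elements is known only from the catalogue fields.

The payload is a synthetic insert of roughly 750 bp that encodes the yellow fluorescent protein EYFP, expressed from the lambda pR promoter. It is coupled to a target site designated protospacer B, which carries a PAM (protospacer-adjacent motif). The "SP/NM" label indicates that this site can be recognised by two different Cas9 proteins, understood from the orthogonal Cas9 context to be those of Streptococcus pyogenes and Neisseria meningitidis. The listed sequencing primer names point to an rrnB T1 terminator downstream of the reporter and the kanamycin/neomycin resistance gene upstream, but the record does not state where the protospacer sits relative to the promoter and coding sequence.

The stated purpose is to report repression. In such assays, a nuclease-inactive Cas9 and a guide RNA matching protospacer B, supplied from other plasmids, bind the site and block transcription, which lowers YFP fluorescence. Because the same site serves both Cas9 orthologs, the reporter can be used to compare their repression activity and to test whether each protein responds only to its own guide RNA. The "B" designation suggests it belongs to a set of reporters that differ in their protospacer.
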