>Addgene plasmid #48661 | SK-YFP-SPNM-B | addgene partial sequence | sequence record 72692 | Neo-R 5'-GCCCAGTCATAGCCGAATAG-3'
ATCCATCTTGTTCAATCATGCGAAACGATCCTCATCCTGTCTCTTGATCAGATCTTGATCCCCTGCGCCA
TCAGATCCTTGGCGGCAAGAAAGCCATCCAGTTTACTTTGCAGGGCTTCCCAACCTTACCAGAGGGCGCC
CCAGCTGGCAATTCCGACGTCTAAGAAACCATTATTATCATGACATTAACCTATAAAAATAGGCGTATCA
CGAGGCCCTTTCGTCTTCACCTCGAGGGGATCCGATAAATATCTAACACCGTGCGTGTTGACTATTTTAC
CTCTGGCGGTGATAATGGTTGCATGTACTAGAATTCTTTAACTTTAAGAAGGAGATATACATATGAATCC
CCTATGGCGAATACTTTTAAAGTCTCGTAAAGGAGAAGAACTTTTCACTGGAGTTGTCCCAATTCTTGTT
GAATTAGATGGTGATGTTAATGGGCACAAATTTTCTGTCAGTGGAGAGGGTGAAGGTGATGCAACATACG
GAAAACTTACCCTTAAATTTATTTGCACTACTGGAAAACTACCTGTTCCATGGCCAACACTTGTCACTAC
TTTCGGTTATGGTCTAAAATGCTTTGCTAGATACCCAGATCATATGAAACGGCATGACTTTTTCAAGAGT
GCCATGCCCGAAGGTTATGTACAGGAAAGAACTATATTTTTCAAAGATGACGGGAACTACAAGACACGTG
CTGAAGTCAAGTTTGAAGGTGATACCCTTGTTAATAGAATCGAGTTAAAAGGTATTGATTTTAAAGAAGA
TGGAAACATTCTTGGACACAAATTGGAATACAACTATAACTCACACAATGTATACATCATGGCAGACAAA
CAAAAGAATGGAATC
