LOCUS       Exported 4381 bp ds-DNA circular SYN 12-MAY-2021
DEFINITION  Bacterial SP and NM repression YFP reporter: protospacer B.
ACCESSION   .
VERSION     .
KEYWORDS    SK-YFP-SPNM-B
SOURCE      synthetic DNA construct
  ORGANISM  synthetic DNA construct
REFERENCE   1 (bases 1 to 4381)
  AUTHORS   Esvelt KM, Mali P, Braff JL, Moosburner M, Yaung SJ, Church GM
  TITLE     Orthogonal Cas9 proteins for RNA-guided gene regulation and editing.
  JOURNAL   Nat Methods. 2013 Sep 29. doi: 10.1038/nmeth.2681.
  PUBMED    24076762
REFERENCE   2 (bases 1 to 4381)
  AUTHORS   .
  TITLE     Direct Submission
  JOURNAL   Exported May 12, 2021 from SnapGene Server 1.1.58
            http://www.snapgene.com
FEATURES             Location/Qualifiers
     source          1..4381
                     /organism="synthetic DNA construct"
                     /mol_type="other DNA"
     primer_bind     complement(165..193)
                     /label=GFP-R
                     /note="GFP, reverse primer. Does NOT anneal to EGFP"
     primer_bind     788..808
                     /label=GFP-F
                     /note="GFP, forward primer. Does NOT anneal to EGFP"
     terminator      910..996
                     /gene="Escherichia coli rrnB"
                     /label=rrnB T1 terminator
                     /note="transcription terminator T1 from the E. coli rrnB
                     gene"
     CDS             complement(1531..2481)
                     /codon_start=1
                     /gene="rep101"
                     /product="RepA protein needed for replication with the
                     pSC101 origin"
                     /label=Rep101
                     /translation="MSELVVFKANELAISRYDLTEHETKLILCCVALLNPTIENPTRKE
                     RTVSFTYNQYAQMMNISRENAYGVLAKATRELMTRTVEIRNPLVKGFEIFQWTNYAKFS
                     SEKLELVFSEEILPYLFQLKKFIKYNLEHVKSFENKYSMRIYEWLLKELTQKKTHKANI
                     EISLDEFKFMLMLENNYHEFKRLNQWVLKPISKDLNTYSNMKLVVDKRGRPTDTLIFQV
                     ELDRQMDLVTELENNQIKMNGDKIPTTITSDSYLRNGLRKTLHDALTAKIQLTSFEAKF
                     LSDMQSKHDLNGSFSWLTQKQRTTLENILAKYGRI"
     rep_origin      2529..2751
                     /label=pSC101 ori
                     /note="low-copy replication origin that requires the Rep101
                     protein"
     terminator      3243..3337
                     /label=lambda t0 terminator
                     /note="transcription terminator from phage lambda"
     CDS             complement(3368..4162)
                     /codon_start=1
                     /gene="aph(3')-II (or nptII)"
                     /product="aminoglycoside phosphotransferase from Tn5"
                     /label=NeoR/KanR
                     /note="confers resistance to neomycin, kanamycin, and G418
                     (Geneticin(R))"
                     /translation="MIEQDGLHAGSPAAWVERLFGYDWAQQTIGCSDAAVFRLSAQGRP
                     VLFVKTDLSGALNELQDEAARLSWLATTGVPCAAVLDVVTEAGRDWLLLGEVPGQDLLS
                     SHLAPAEKVSIMADAMRRLHTLDPATCPFDHQAKHRIERARTRMEAGLVDQDDLDEEHQ
                     GLAPAELFARLKARMPDGEDLVVTHGDACLPNIMVENGRFSGFIDCGRLGVADRYQDIA
                     LATRDIAEELGGEWADRFLVLYGIAAPDSQRIAFYRLLDEFF"
     primer_bind     complement(3479..3498)
                     /label=Neo-F
                     /note="Neomycin resistance gene, forward primer"
     primer_bind     4089..4108
                     /label=Neo-R
                     /note="Neomycin resistance gene, reverse primer"
     primer_bind     4341..4359
                     /label=pBRforEco
                     /note="pBR322 vectors, upsteam of EcoRI site, forward
                     primer"
ORIGIN
        1 gatccgataa atatctaaca ccgtgcgtgt tgactatttt acctctggcg gtgataatgg
       61 ttgcatgtac tagaattctt taactttaag aaggagatat acatatgaat cccctatggc
      121 gaatactttt aaagtctcgt aaaggagaag aacttttcac tggagttgtc ccaattcttg
      181 ttgaattaga tggtgatgtt aatgggcaca aattttctgt cagtggagag ggtgaaggtg
      241 atgcaacata cggaaaactt acccttaaat ttatttgcac tactggaaaa ctacctgttc
      301 catggccaac acttgtcact actttcggtt atggtctaaa atgctttgct agatacccag
      361 atcatatgaa acggcatgac tttttcaaga gtgccatgcc cgaaggttat gtacaggaaa
      421 gaactatatt tttcaaagat gacgggaact acaagacacg tgctgaagtc aagtttgaag
      481 gtgataccct tgttaataga atcgagttaa aaggtattga ttttaaagaa gatggaaaca
      541 ttcttggaca caaattggaa tacaactata actcacacaa tgtatacatc atggcagaca
      601 aacaaaagaa tggaatcaaa gttaacttca aaattagaca caacattgaa gatggaagcg
      661 ttcaactagc agaccattat caacaaaata ctccaattgg cgatggccct gtccttttac
      721 cagacaacca ttacctgtcc tatcaatctg ccctttcgaa agatcccaac gaaaagagag
      781 accacatggt ccttcttgag tttgtaacag ctgctgggat tacacatggc atggatgaac
      841 tatacaaata agcttaaccg aagcgtttga tagttgatat cctttgcctg cggccgcaac
      901 tagaggcatc aaataaaacg aaaggctcag tcgaaagact gggcctttcg ttttatctgt
      961 tgtttgtcgg tgaacgctct cctgagtagg acaaatccgc cgccctagac ctagggtacg
     1021 ggttttgctg cccgcaaacg ggctgttctg gtgttgctag tttgttatca gaatcgcaga
     1081 tccggcttca ggtttgccgg ctgaaagcgc tatttcttcc agaattgcca tgattttttc
     1141 cccacgggag gcgtcactgg ctcccgtgtt gtcggcagct ttgattcgat aagcagcatc
     1201 gcctgtttca ggctgtctat gtgtgactgt tgagctgtaa caagttgtct caggtgttca
     1261 atttcatgtt ctagttgctt tgttttactg gtttcacctg ttctattagg tgttacatgc
     1321 tgttcatctg ttacattgtc gatctgttca tggtgaacag ctttaaatgc accaaaaact
     1381 cgtaaaagct ctgatgtatc tatctttttt acaccgtttt catctgtgca tatggacagt
     1441 tttccctttg atatctaacg gtgaacagtt gttctacttt tgtttgttag tcttgatgct
     1501 tcactgatag atacaagagc cataagaacc tcagatcctt ccgtatttag ccagtatgtt
     1561 ctctagtgtg gttcgttgtt tttgcgtgag ccatgagaac gaaccattga gatcatgctt
     1621 actttgcatg tcactcaaaa attttgcctc aaaactggtg agctgaattt ttgcagttaa
     1681 agcatcgtgt agtgtttttc ttagtccgtt acgtaggtag gaatctgatg taatggttgt
     1741 tggtattttg tcaccattca tttttatctg gttgttctca agttcggtta cgagatccat
     1801 ttgtctatct agttcaactt ggaaaatcaa cgtatcagtc gggcggcctc gcttatcaac
     1861 caccaatttc atattgctgt aagtgtttaa atctttactt attggtttca aaacccattg
     1921 gttaagcctt ttaaactcat ggtagttatt ttcaagcatt aacatgaact taaattcatc
     1981 aaggctaatc tctatatttg ccttgtgagt tttcttttgt gttagttctt ttaataacca
     2041 ctcataaatc ctcatagagt atttgttttc aaaagactta acatgttcca gattatattt
     2101 tatgaatttt tttaactgga aaagataagg caatatctct tcactaaaaa ctaattctaa
     2161 tttttcgctt gagaacttgg catagtttgt ccactggaaa atctcaaagc ctttaaccaa
     2221 aggattcctg atttccacag ttctcgtcat cagctctctg gttgctttag ctaatacacc
     2281 ataagcattt tccctactga tgttcatcat ctgagcgtat tggttataag tgaacgatac
     2341 cgtccgttct ttccttgtag ggttttcaat cgtggggttg agtagtgcca cacagcataa
     2401 aattagcttg gtttcatgct ccgttaagtc atagcgacta atcgctagtt catttgcttt
     2461 gaaaacaact aattcagaca tacatctcaa ttggtctagg tgattttaat cactatacca
     2521 attgagatgg gctagtcaat gataattact agtccttttc ctttgagttg tgggtatctg
     2581 taaattctgc tagacctttg ctggaaaact tgtaaattct gctagaccct ctgtaaattc
     2641 cgctagacct ttgtgtgttt tttttgttta tattcaagtg gttataattt atagaataaa
     2701 gaaagaataa aaaaagataa aaagaataga tcccagccct gtgtataact cactacttta
     2761 gtcagttccg cagtattaca aaaggatgtc gcaaacgctg tttgctcctc tacaaaacag
     2821 accttaaaac cctaaaggct taagtagcac cctcgcaagc tcgggcaaat cgctgaatat
     2881 tccttttgtc tccgaccatc aggcacctga gtcgctgtct ttttcgtgac attcagttcg
     2941 ctgcgctcac ggctctggca gtgaatgggg gtaaatggca ctacaggcgc cttttatgga
     3001 ttcatgcaag gaaactaccc ataatacaag aaaagcccgt cacgggcttc tcagggcgtt
     3061 ttatggcggg tctgctatgt ggtgctatct gactttttgc tgttcagcag ttcctgccct
     3121 ctgattttcc agtctgacca cttcggatta tcccgtgaca ggtcattcag actggctaat
     3181 gcacccagta aggcagcggt atcatcaaca ggcttacccg tcttactgtc cctagtgctt
     3241 ggattctcac caataaaaaa cgcccggcgg caaccgagcg ttctgaacaa atccagatgg
     3301 agttctgagg tcattactgg atctatcaac aggagtccaa gcgagctctc gaaccccaga
     3361 gtcccgctca gaagaactcg tcaagaaggc gatagaaggc gatgcgctgc gaatcgggag
     3421 cggcgatacc gtaaagcacg aggaagcggt cagcccattc gccgccaagc tcttcagcaa
     3481 tatcacgggt agccaacgct atgtcctgat agcggtccgc cacacccagc cggccacagt
     3541 cgatgaatcc agaaaagcgg ccattttcca ccatgatatt cggcaagcag gcatcgccat
     3601 gggtcacgac gagatcctcg ccgtcgggca tgcgcgcctt gagcctggcg aacagttcgg
     3661 ctggcgcgag cccctgatgc tcttcgtcca gatcatcctg atcgacaaga ccggcttcca
     3721 tccgagtacg tgctcgctcg atgcgatgtt tcgcttggtg gtcgaatggg caggtagccg
     3781 gatcaagcgt atgcagccgc cgcattgcat cagccatgat ggatactttc tcggcaggag
     3841 caaggtgaga tgacaggaga tcctgccccg gcacttcgcc caatagcagc cagtcccttc
     3901 ccgcttcagt gacaacgtcg agcacagctg cgcaaggaac gcccgtcgtg gccagccacg
     3961 atagccgcgc tgcctcgtcc tgcagttcat tcagggcacc ggacaggtcg gtcttgacaa
     4021 aaagaaccgg gcgcccctgc gctgacagcc ggaacacggc ggcatcagag cagccgattg
     4081 tctgttgtgc ccagtcatag ccgaatagcc tctccaccca agcggccgga gaacctgcgt
     4141 gcaatccatc ttgttcaatc atgcgaaacg atcctcatcc tgtctcttga tcagatcttg
     4201 atcccctgcg ccatcagatc cttggcggca agaaagccat ccagtttact ttgcagggct
     4261 tcccaacctt accagagggc gccccagctg gcaattccga cgtctaagaa accattatta
     4321 tcatgacatt aacctataaa aataggcgta tcacgaggcc ctttcgtctt cacctcgagg
     4381 g
//
